>Addgene plasmid #98661 | MBP-hnRNPA2_LC | addgene full sequence | sequence record 189348 | Addgene NGS Result
TAATACGACTCACTATAGGGGAATTGTGAGCGGATAACAATTCCCCTCTAGAAATAATTTTGTTTAACTT
TAAGAAGGAGATATACCATGGGATCTGATAAAATTCATCATCATCATCATCACAGCAGCGGTACCAAAAT
CGAAGAAGGTAAACTGGTAATCTGGATTAACGGCGATAAAGGCTATAACGGTCTCGCTGAAGTCGGTAAG
AAATTCGAGAAAGATACCGGAATTAAAGTCACCGTTGAGCATCCGGATAAACTGGAAGAGAAATTCCCAC
AGGTTGCGGCAACTGGCGATGGCCCTGACATTATCTTCTGGGCACACGACCGCTTTGGTGGCTACGCTCA
ATCTGGCCTGTTGGCTGAAATCACCCCGGACAAAGCGTTCCAGGACAAGCTGTATCCGTTTACCTGGGAT
GCCGTACGTTACAACGGCAAGCTGATTGCTTACCCGATCGCTGTTGAAGCGTTATCGCTGATTTATAACA
AAGATCTGCTGCCGAACCCGCCAAAAACCTGGGAAGAGATCCCGGCGCTGGATAAAGAACTGAAAGCGAA
AGGTAAGAGCGCGCTGATGTTCAACCTGCAAGAACCGTACTTCACCTGGCCGCTGATTGCTGCTGACGGG
GGTTATGCGTTCAAGTATGAAAACGGCAAGTACGACATTAAAGACGTGGGCGTGGATAACGCTGGCGCGA
AAGCGGGTCTGACCTTCCTGGTTGACCTGATTAAAAACAAACACATGAATGCAGACACCGATTACTCCAT
CGCAGAAGCTGCCTTTAATAAAGGCGAAACAGCGATGACCATCAACGGCCCGTGGGCATGGTCCAACATC
GACACCAGCAAAGTGAATTATGGTGTAACGGTACTGCCGACCTTCAAGGGTCAACCATCCAAACCGTTCG
TTGGCGTGCTGAGCGCAGGTATTAACGCCGCCAGTCCGAACAAAGAGCTGGCAAAAGAGTTCCTCGAAAA
CTATCTGCTGACTGATGAAGGTCTGGAAGCGGTTAATAAAGACAAACCGCTGGGTGCCGTAGCGCTGAAG
TCTTACGAGGAAGAGTTGGCGAAAGATCCACGTATTGCCGCCACCATGGAAAACGCCCAGAAAGGTGAAA
TCATGCCGAACATCCCGCAGATGTCCGCTTTCTGGTATGCCGTGCGTACTGCGGTGATCAACGCCGCCAG
CGGTCGTCAGACTGTCGATGAAGCCCTGAAAGACGCGCAGACTAATTCGGGATCTGATATCACAAGTTTG
TACAAAAAAGCTGAAGGCGGTACCGAGAACCTGTACTTCCAGGGTCATATGGGTCGTGGTGGCAACTTTG
GTTTCGGTGATAGCCGCGGTGGTGGCGGCAACTTCGGTCCGGGTCCGGGCAGCAATTTCCGTGGTGGTTC
CGACGGTTACGGTAGCGGTCGCGGCTTTGGCGATGGCTATAATGGTTACGGTGGTGGTCCGGGCGGCGGC
AATTTCGGTGGTAGCCCGGGTTACGGCGGTGGTCGCGGCGGTTATGGCGGTGGCGGTCCAGGCTACGGTA
ACCAGGGTGGTGGTTATGGTGGTGGCTACGATAACTATGGCGGTGGTAACTATGGTAGCGGCAATTACAA
TGATTTTGGCAACTACAACCAGCAACCGAGCAATTACGGCCCGATGAAATCCGGCAATTTTGGCGGTTCC
CGTAATATGGGTGGTCCGTATGGTGGCGGTAACTACGGCCCGGGTGGTAGCGGTGGTTCTGGCGGCTATG
GTGGCCGCAGCCGTTACTAACTCGAGCACCACCACCACCACCACTGAGATCCGGCTGCTAACAAAGCCCG
AAAGGAAGCTGAGTTGGCTGCTGCCACCGCTGAGCAATAACTAGCATAACCCCTTGGGGCCTCTAAACGG
GTCTTGAGGGGTTTTTTGCTGAAAGGAGGAACTATATCCGGATTGGCGAATGGG
[124 nt withheld, positions 1945-2068]
C
[91 nt withheld, positions 2070-2160]
A
[49 nt withheld, positions 2162-2210]
CCTTTGACGTTGGAGTCCACGTTCTTT
[37 nt withheld, positions 2238-2274]
ACCCTATCTCGGTCTATTCTTTTGATTTATAAGGGATTTTGCCGATTTCGGCCTATTGGTTAAAAAATGA
GCTGATTTAACAAAAATTTAACGCGAATTTTAACAAAATATTAACGCTTACAATTTAGGTGGCACTTTTC
GGGGAAATGTGCGCGGAACCCCTATTTGTTTATTTTTCTAAATACATTCAAATATGTATCCGCTCATGAA
TTAATTCTTAGAAAAACTCATCGAGCATCAAATGAAACTGCAATTTATTCATATCAGGATTATCAATACC
ATATTTTTGAAAAAGCCGTTTCTGTAATGAAGGAGAAAACTCACCGAGGCAGTTCCATAGGATGGCAAGA
TCCTGGTATCGGTCTGCGATTCCGACTCGTCCAACATCAATACAACCTATTAATTTCCCCTCGTCAAAAA
TAAGGTTATCAAGTGAGAAATCACCATGAGTGACGACTGAATCCGGTGAGAATGGCAAAAGTTTATGCAT
TTCTTTCCAGACTTGTTCAACAGGCCAGCCATTACGCTCGTCATCAAAATCACTCGCATCAACCAAACCG
TTATTCATTCGTGATTGCGCCTGAGCGAGACGAAATACGCGATCGCTGTTAAAAGGACAATTACAAACAG
GAATCGAATGCAACCGGCGCAGGAACACTGCCAGCGCATCAACAATATTTTCACCTGAATCAGGATATTC
TTCTAATACCTGGAATGCTGTTTTCCCGGGGATCGCAGTGGTGAGTAACCATGCATCATCAGGAGTACGG
ATAAAATGCTTGATGGTCGGAAGAGGCATAAATTCCGTCAGCCAGTTTAGTCTGACCATCTCATCTGTAA
CATCATTGGCAACGCTACCTTTGCCATGTTTCAGAAACAACTCTGGCGCATCGGGCTTCCCATACAATCG
ATAGATTGTCGCACCTGATTGCCCGACATTATCGCGAGCCCATTTATACCCATATAAATCAGCATCCATG
TTGGAATTTAATCGCGGCCTAGAGCAAGACGTTTCCCGTTGAATATGGCTCATAACACCCCTTGTATTAC
TGTTTATGTAAGCAGACAGTTTTATTGTTCATGACCAAAATCCCTTAACGTGAGTTTTCGTTCCACTGAG
CGTCAGACCCCGTAGAAAAGATCAAAGGATCTTCTTGATATCCTTTTTTTCTGCGCGTAATCTGCTGCTT
GCAAACAAAAAAACCACCGCTACCAGCGGTGGTTTGTTTGCCGGATCAAGAGCTACCAACTCTTTTTCCG
AAGGTAACTGGCTTCAGCAGAGCGCAGATACCAAATACTGTCCTTCTAGTGTAGCCGTAGTTAGGCCACC
ACTTCAAGAACTCTGTAGCACCGCCTACATACCTCGCTCTGCTAATCCTGTTACCAGTGGCTGCTGCCAG
TGGCGATAAGTCGTGTCTTACCGGGTTGGACTCAAGACGATAGTTACCGGATAAGGCGCAGCGGTCGGGC
TGAACGGGGGGTTCGTGCACACAGCCCAGCTTGGAGCGAACGACCTACACCGAACTGAGATACCTACAGC
GTGAGCTATGAGAAAGCGCCACGCTTCCCGAAGGGAGAAAGGCGGACAGGTATCCGGTAAGCGGCAGGGT
CGGAACAGGAGAGCGCACGAGGGAGCTTCCAGGGGGAAACGCCTGGTATCTTTATAGTCCTGTCGGGTTT
CGCCACCTCTGACTTGAGCGTCGATTTTTGTGATGCTCGTCAGGGGGGCGGAGCCTATGGAAAAACGCCA
GCAACGCGGCCTTTTTACGGTTCCTGGCCTTTTGCTGGCCTTTTGCTCACATGTTCTTTCCTGCGTTATC
CCCTGATTCTGTGGATAACCGTATTACCGCCTTTGAGTGAGCTGATACCGCTCGCCGCAGCCGAACGACC
GAGCGCAGCGAGTCAGTGAGCGAGGAAGCGGAAGAGCGCCTGATGCGGTATTTTCTCCTTACGCATCTGT
GCGGTATTTCACACCGCAATGGTGCACTCTCAGTACAATCTGCTCTGATGCCGCATAGTTAAGCCAGTAT
ACACTCCGCTATCGCTACGTGACTGGGTCATGGCTGCGCCCCGACACCCGCCAACACCCGCTGACGCGCC
CTGACGGGCTTGTCTGCTCCCGGCATCCGCTTACAGACAAGCTGTGACCGTCTCCGGGAGCTGCATGTGT
CAGAGGTTTTCACCGTCATCACCGAAACGCGCGAGGCAGCTGCGGTAAAGCTCATCAGCGTGGTCGTGAA
GCGATTCACAGATGTCTGCCTGTTCATCCGCGTCCAGCTCGTTGAGTTTCTCCAGAAGCGTTAATGTCTG
GCTTCTGATAAAGCGGGCCATGTTAAGGGCGGTTTTTTCCTGTTTGGTCACTGATGCCTCCGTGTAAGGG
GGATTTCTGTTCATGGGGGTAATGATACCGATGAAACGAGAGAGGATGCTCACGATACGGGTTACTGATG
ATGAACATGCCCGGTTACTGGAACGTTGTGAGGGTAAACAACTGGCGGTATGGATGCGGCGGGACCAGAG
AAAAATCACTCAGGGTCAATGCCAGCGCTTCGTTAATACAGATGTAGGTGTTCCACAGGGTAGCCAGCAG
CATCCTGCGATGCAGATCCGGAACATAATGGTGCAGGGCGCTGACTTCCGCGTTTCCAGACTTTACGAAA
CACGGAAACCGAAGACCATTCATGTTGTTGCTCAGGTCGCAGACGTTTTGCAGCAGCAGTCGCTTCACGT
TCGCTCGCGTATCGGTGATTCATTCTGCTAACCAGTAAGGCAACCCCGCCAGCCTAGCCGGGTCCTCAAC
GACAGGAGCACGATCATGCGCACCCGTGGGGCCGCCATGCCGGCGATAATGGCCTGCTTCTCGCCGAAAC
GTTTGGTGGCGGGACCAGTGACGAAGGCTTGAGCGAGGGCGTGCAAGATTCCGAATACCGCAAGCGACAG
GCCGATCATCGTCGCGCTCCAGCGAAAGCGGTCCTCGCCGAAAATGACCCAGAGCGCTGCCGGCACCTGT
CCTACGAGTTGCATGATAAAGAAGACAGTCATAAGTGCGGCGACGATAGTCATGCCCCGCGCCCACCGGA
AGGAGCTGACTGGGTTGAAGGCTCTCAAGGGCATCGGTCGAGATCCCGGTGCCTAATGAGTGAGCTAACT
TACATTAATTGCGTTGCGCTCACTGCCCGCTTTCCAGTCGGGAAACCTGTCGTGCCAGCTGCATTAATGA
ATCGGCCAACGCGCGGGGAGAGGCGGTTTGCGTATTGGGCGCCAGGGTGGTTTTTCTTTTCACCAGTGAG
ACGGGCAACAGCTGATTGCCCTTCACCGCCTGGCCCTGAGAGAGTTGCAGCAAGCGGTCCACGCTGGTTT
GCCCCAGCAGGCGAAAATCCTGTTTGATGGTGGTTAACGGCGGGATATAACATGAGCTGTCTTCGGTATC
GTCGTATCCCACTACCGAGATATCCGCACCAACGCGCAGCCCGGACTCGGTAATGGCGCGCATTGCGCCC
AGCGCCATCTGATCGTTGGCAACCAGCATCGCAGTGGGAACGATGCCCTCATTCAGCATTTGCATGGTTT
GTTGAAAACCGGACATGGCACTCCAGTCGCCTTCCCGTTCCGCTATCGGCTGAATTTGATTGCGAGTGAG
ATATTTATGCCAGCCAGCCAGACGCAGACGCGCCGAGACAGAACTTAATGGGCCCGCTAACAGCGCGATT
TGCTGGTGACCCAATGCGACCAGATGCTCCACGCCCAGTCGCGTACCGTCTTCATGGGAGAAAATAATAC
TGTTGATGGGTGTCTGGTCAGAGACATCAAGAAATAACGCCGGAACATTAGTGCAGGCAGCTTCCACAGC
AATGGCATCCTGGTCATCCAGCGGATAGTTAATGATCAGCCCACTGACGCGTTGCGCGAGAAGATTGTGC
ACCGCCGCTTTACAGGCTTCGACGCCGCTTCGTTCTACCATCGACACCACCACGCTGGCACCCAGTTGAT
CGGCGCGAGATTTAATCGCCGCGACAATTTGCGACGGCGCGTGCAGGGCCAGACTGGAGGTGGCAACGCC
AATCAGCAACGACTGTTTGCCCGCCAGTTGTTGTGCCACGCGGTTGGGAATGTAATTCAGCTCCGCCATC
GCCGCTTCCACTTTTTCCCGCGTTTTCGCAGAAACGTGGCTGGCCTGGTTCACCACGCGGGAAACGGTCT
GATAAGAGACACCGGCATACTCTGCGACATCGTATAACGTTACTGGTTTCACATTCACCACCCTGAATTG
ACTCTCTTCCGGGCGCTATCATGCCATACCGCGAAAGGTTTTGCGCCATTCGATGGTGTCCGGGATCTCG
ACGCTCTCCCTTATGCGACTCCTGCATTAGGAAGCAGCCCAGTAGTAGGTTGAGGCCGTTGAGCACCGCC
GCCGCAAGGAATGGTGCATGCAAGGAGATGGCGCCCAACAGTCCCCCGGCCACGGGGCCTGCCACCATAC
CCACGCCGAAACAAGCGCTCATGAGCCCGAAGTGGCGAGCCCGATCTTCCCCATCGGTGATGTCGGCGAT
ATAGGCGCCAGCAACCGCACCTGTGGCGCCGGTGATGCCGGCCACGATGCGTCCGGCGTAGAGGATCGAG
ATCTCGATCCCGCGAAAT
Features (pLannotate 1.2.2; 23 found; start..end, strand, type, name):
      1..19      +  promoter       T7 promoter: promoter for bacteriophage T7 RNA polymerase
     20..44      +  protein_bind   lac operator: The lac repressor binds to the lac operator to inhibit transcription in E. coli. This inhibition can be relieved by adding lactose or isopropyl-β-D-thiogalactopyranoside (IPTG). lac repressor encoded by lacI
     59..81      +  RBS            RBS: efficient ribosome binding site from bacteriophage T7 gene 10 (Olins and Rangwala, 1989)
     88..105     +  CDS            HP-thioredoxin (fragment): His-Patch thioredoxin The histidines at positions 8, 32, and 64 coordinate a divalent cation, allowing HP-thioredoxin to be purified on metal-chelating resins.
    106..122     +  CDS            capTEV™ (fragment): composite tag for in vivo biotinylation, TEV protease cleavage, and 6xHis tagging
    136..1233    +  CDS            MBP: maltose binding protein from E. coli; malE (mutated); This version of the gene does not encode a signal sequence, so MBP will remain in the cytosol.
   1253..1271    +  protein_bind   attB1 (fragment): mutant version of attB; core recombination site for the Gateway® BP reaction BP Clonase™
   1312..1767    +  CDS            HNRNPA2B1 (fragment): ROA2_SAGOE - Also known as HNRPA2B1. Experimental evidence at protein level: Swiss-Prot protein existence level 1. Heterogeneous nuclear ribonucleoprotein (hnRNP) that associates with nascent pre-mRNAs, packaging them into hnRNP particles. The hnRNP particle arrangement on nascent hnRNA is non-random and sequence-dependent and serves to condense and stabilize the transcripts and minimize tangling and knotting. Packaging plays a role in various processes such as transcription, pre-mRNA processing, RNA nuclear export, subcellular location, mRNA translation and stability of mature mRNAs. Forms hn
   1777..1794    +  CDS            9xHis (fragment): 9xHis affinity tag
   1804..1853    +  CDS            SET1 (fragment): solubility-enhancement tag derived from T7 phage gene 10B
   1861..1908    +  terminator     T7 terminator: transcription terminator for bacteriophage T7 RNA polymerase
   1945..2373    +  rep_origin     f1 ori (sequence partly withheld): f1 bacteriophage origin of replication; arrow indicates direction of (+) strand synthesis
   2426..2483    +  promoter       AmpR promoter (fragment): bla
   2492..3307    -  CDS            KanR: aminoglycoside phosphotransferase; aph(3')-Ia; confers resistance to kanamycin in bacteria or G418 (Geneticin®) in eukaryotes
   3429..4017    +  rep_origin     ori: high-copy-number ColE1/pMB1/pBR322/pUC origin of replication
   4203..4342    -  misc_feature   bom: basis of mobility region from pBR322
   4444..4635    -  CDS            rop: Rop protein, which maintains plasmids at low copy number; rop
   4652..5032    +  CDS            YPB1_ECOLX: Protein predicted: Swiss-Prot protein existence level 4. From Escherichia coli.
   5104..5395    -  CDS            TcR (fragment): tetracycline efflux protein; tet; confers resistance to tetracycline
   5410..5431    -  protein_bind   CAP binding site: CAP binding activates transcription in the presence of cAMP. E. coli catabolite activator protein
   5444..6526    -  CDS            lacI: lac repressor; lacI; The lac repressor binds to the lac operator to inhibit transcription in E. coli. This inhibition can be relieved by adding lactose or isopropyl-β-D-thiogalactopyranoside (IPTG).
   6527..6604    -  promoter       lacI promoter: lacI
   6612..6891    -  CDS            TcR (fragment): tetracycline efflux protein; tet; confers resistance to tetracycline
