[The description below was written by a language model from this plasmid's Addgene catalogue record and pLannotate feature annotations shown in this document.]
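Description:
MBP-hnRNPA2_LC is a bacterial expression plasmid built on the pTHMT backbone, a pET-style vector for IPTG-inducible protein production in E. coli. It encodes residues 190–341 of human hnRNPA2 (gene HNRNPA2B1), the low-complexity domain, fused at its N terminus to a backbone-encoded 6xHis–maltose binding protein tag. Transcription is driven by a T7 promoter followed by a lac operator and the phage T7 gene 10 ribosome binding site, and ends at a T7 terminator. A lacI cassette with its own promoter supplies the repressor, so expression stays off until induction in a host that provides T7 RNA polymerase.

In the annotated 6,912 nt sequence, the reading frame begins with short fragments matched to histidine-tag and TEV-site-containing elements. These are followed by a signal-sequence-free MBP that remains cytosolic, a partial attB1-like linker and the hnRNPA2 fragment. A partial His-tag match and a short T7 gene 10-derived fragment lie downstream of the insert. These look like vector remnants, and the record does not say whether they are translated. The cloning sites are also not recorded. Selection is by kanamycin through the aph(3')-Ia gene. Replication relies on a ColE1/pMB1-type origin accompanied by bom and rop, although the catalogue lists the plasmid as high copy. An f1 origin and non-functional tetracycline resistance fragments are also present.

MBP acts as a solubility partner and the His tag allows metal-affinity purification. According to the associated publication title, the construct serves studies of the structure, interactions and phase separation of the hnRNPA2 low-complexity domain, including the effects of mutation and arginine methylation.
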