Addgene plasmid #98661: MBP-hnRNPA2_LC
Purpose: Expresses MBP-tagged hnRNPA2 AA 190-341
Depositing lab: Nicolas Fawzi. Depositing organization: Brown University. Publication: Mechanistic View of hnRNPA2 Low-Complexity Domain Structure, Interactions, and Phase Separation Altered by Mutation and Arginine Methylation. Ryan VH, Dignon GL, Zerze GH, Chabata CV, Silva R, Conicella AE, Amaya J, Burke KA, Mittal J, Fawzi NL. Mol Cell. 2018 Jan 17. pii: S1097-2765(17)30979-6. doi: 10.1016/j.molcel.2017.12.022. PubMed 29358076.
Backbone
  Vector backbone: pTHMT
  Vector type: Bacterial Expression
Growth in bacteria
  Bacterial resistance: Kanamycin, 50 μg/mL
  Growth temperature: 37°C
  Growth strain: DH5alpha
  Copy number: High Copy
Gene/Insert
  Gene/Insert name: hnRNPA2
  Species: H. sapiens (human)
  Entrez Gene: HNRNPA2B1 (a.k.a. HNRNPA2, HNRNPB1, HNRPA2, HNRPA2B1, HNRPB1, IBMPFD2, OPMD2, RNPA2, SNRPB1)
  Tag / fusion protein: 6xHis-MBP (N terminal on backbone)
  Cloning method: Restriction Enzyme; 5′ cloning site Unknown (unknown if destroyed); 3′ cloning site Unknown (unknown if destroyed)
Terms and licenses: Academic/Nonprofit Terms; Industry Terms: Not Available to Industry
How to cite: MBP-hnRNPA2_LC was a gift from Nicolas Fawzi (Addgene plasmid # 98661 ; http://n2t.net/addgene:98661 ; RRID:Addgene_98661)
